Addgene plasmid #143136: TFORF1595
Purpose: Lentiviral vector for overexpressing transcription factor ORFs with unique 24-bp barcodes. Barcodes facilitate identification of transcription factors in pooled screens.
Depositing lab: Feng Zhang. Depositing organization: Broad Institute. Publication: A transcription factor atlas of directed differentiation. Joung J, Ma S, Tay T, Geiger-Schuller KR, Kirchgatterer PC, Verdine VK, Guo B, Arias-Garcia MA, Allen WE, Singh A, Kuksenko O, Abudayyeh OO, Gootenberg JS, Fu Z, Macrae RK, Buenrostro JD, Regev A, Zhang F. Cell. 2023 Jan 5;186(1):209-229.e26. doi: 10.1016/j.cell.2022.11.026. PubMed 36608654.
Backbone
  Vector backbone: pLX_TRC317
  Backbone manufacturer: Broad Institute Genetic Perturbation Platform
  Backbone size w/o insert (bp): 8264
  Vector type: Mammalian Expression, Lentiviral
  Selectable markers: Puromycin
Growth in bacteria
  Bacterial resistance: Ampicillin, 100 μg/mL
  Growth temperature: 37°C
  Growth strain: NEB Stable
  Copy number: High Copy
Gene/Insert
  Gene/Insert name: ZNF195
  Species: H. sapiens (human)
  Insert size (bp): 1922
  Entrez Gene: ZNF195 (a.k.a. DKFZp666D035)
  Promoter: EF1a
  Cloning method: Unknown
  Sequencing primers: 5′ GGGTGGAGACTGAAGTTAGGCCAG; 3′ CACATAGCGTAAAAGGAGCAACATAG
Terms and licenses: Academic/Nonprofit Terms; Industry Terms: Not Available to Industry
Depositor comments: NM_001130519,ENST00000005082 . The transcription factor ORF portion of this plasmid was synthesized by Genewiz. Please test multiple small colonies in case of plasmid recombination. To make this collection available in a timely manner, a portion of this collection was not fully sequenced by Addgene. If an Addgene verified full plasmid sequence is not available, please contact us prior to placing an order to request the full sequence.
How to cite: TFORF1595 was a gift from Feng Zhang (Addgene plasmid # 143136 ; http://n2t.net/addgene:143136 ; RRID:Addgene_143136)
