[The description below was written by a language model from this plasmid's Addgene catalogue record and pLannotate feature annotations shown in this document.]
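Description:
TFORF1595 is a third-generation-style, self-inactivating lentiviral expression plasmid built on the pLX_TRC317 backbone and carrying the human zinc-finger transcription factor ZNF195 as its open reading frame. It belongs to a large barcoded transcription factor ORF collection in which each clone carries a unique 24-bp barcode, so that the factor delivered to a given cell can be identified by sequencing in pooled overexpression screens, such as those aimed at directed differentiation. In bacteria the roughly 10.2 kb plasmid is maintained through a high-copy ColE1/pUC-type origin and selected with ampicillin via β-lactamase. An f1 origin and lac/T7/T3 remnants from the cloning backbone are also present. The depositor warns that the plasmid can recombine, as is common for constructs with repeated LTRs.

The viral genome is transcribed from an RSV promoter fused to a truncated HIV-1 5' LTR and includes the Ψ packaging signal with a partial gag region, the Rev response element for Rev-dependent nuclear export, and a cPPT/CTS element. It ends in a ΔU3 3' LTR, which inactivates LTR promoter activity after integration, followed by an SV40 polyadenylation signal. Within this unit, an SV40 early promoter drives puromycin N-acetyltransferase for selection of transduced mammalian cells. A separate EF-1α promoter provides strong constitutive expression of ZNF195, and a downstream WPRE enhances transcript stability and expression. The automated annotation matches only about 1.2 kb of the region to ZNF195, whereas the catalogue lists a 1,922 bp insert. The unannotated stretch before the WPRE probably holds the rest of the insert and the barcode, though the feature table does not mark the barcode explicitly.
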