Features (pLannotate 1.2.2; 31 found; start..end, strand, type, name):
      5..231     +  promoter       RSV promoter: Rous sarcoma virus enhancer/promoter
    232..412     +  LTR            5' LTR (truncated): truncated 5' long terminal repeat (LTR) from HIV-1
    459..584     +  misc_feature   HIV-1 Ψ: packaging signal of human immunodeficiency virus type 1
    568..931     +  CDS            HIV-1 gag (fragment): gag protein from human immunodeficiency virus 1; gag
   1077..1310    +  misc_feature   RRE: The Rev response element (RRE) of HIV-1 allows for Rev-dependent mRNA export from the nucleus to the cytoplasm.
   1687..1713    +  CDS            Rev (fragment): human immunodeficiency virus 1 (HIV-1) Rev protein; rev; enhances nuclear export of unspliced and incompletely spliced viral mRNAs
   1720..1743    +  promoter       SV40 promoter (fragment): SV40 early promoter
   1744..1815    +  promoter       SV40 promoter (fragment): SV40 enhancer and early promoter
   1839..1974    +  rep_origin     SV40 ori: SV40 origin of replication
   2020..2616    +  CDS            PuroR (fragment): puromycin N-acetyltransferase; pac from Streptomyces; confers resistance to puromycin
   2665..2782    +  misc_feature   cPPT/CTS: central polypurine tract and central termination sequence of HIV-1
   2847..2913    +  CDS            small t antigen (fragment): SV40 (simian virus 40) small t antigen
   2920..4098    +  promoter       EF-1α promoter: strong constitutive promoter for human elongation factor EF-1α
   4115..5320    +  CDS            ZNF195 (fragment): ZN195_HUMAN - Also known as ZNFP104. Experimental evidence at protein level: Swiss-Prot protein existence level 1. May be involved in transcriptional regulation. From Homo sapiens (Human).
   5948..6001    +  promoter       U6 promoter (fragment): RNA polymerase III promoter for human U6 snRNA
   6043..6631    +  misc_feature   WPRE: woodchuck hepatitis virus posttranscriptional regulatory element
   6682..6701    +  misc_feature   cPPT/CTS (fragment): central polypurine tract and central termination sequence of HIV-1
   6703..6936    +  LTR            3' LTR (ΔU3): self-inactivating 3' long terminal repeat (LTR) from HIV-1
   7014..7135    +  polyA_signal   SV40 poly(A) signal: SV40 polyadenylation signal
   7175..7310    +  rep_origin     SV40 ori: SV40 origin of replication
   7331..7349    -  promoter       T7 promoter: promoter for bacteriophage T7 RNA polymerase
   7357..7512    +  CDS            lacZα (fragment): LacZα fragment of β-galactosidase; lacZ fragment
   7517..7945    +  rep_origin     f1 ori (sequence partly withheld): f1 bacteriophage origin of replication; arrow indicates direction of (+) strand synthesis
   7998..8102    +  promoter       AmpR promoter: bla
   8103..8963    +  CDS            AmpR: β-lactamase; bla; confers resistance to ampicillin, carbenicillin, and related antibiotics
   9134..9722    +  rep_origin     ori: high-copy-number ColE1/pMB1/pBR322/pUC origin of replication
   9905..9997    +  CDS            lacI (fragment): lac repressor; lacI; The lac repressor binds to the lac operator to inhibit transcription in E. coli. This inhibition can be relieved by adding lactose or isopropyl-β-D-thiogalactopyranoside (IPTG).
  10010..10031   +  protein_bind   CAP binding site: CAP binding activates transcription in the presence of cAMP. E. coli catabolite activator protein
  10046..10076   +  promoter       lac promoter: promoter for the E. coli lac operon
  10084..10100   +  protein_bind   lac operator: The lac repressor binds to the lac operator to inhibit transcription in E. coli. This inhibition can be relieved by adding lactose or isopropyl-β-D-thiogalactopyranoside (IPTG). lac repressor encoded by lacI
  10145..10163   +  promoter       T3 promoter: promoter for bacteriophage T3 RNA polymerase
>Addgene plasmid #143136 | TFORF1595 | addgene full sequence | sequence record 397797 | Addgene NGS Result
TTAATGTAGTCTTATGCAATACTCTTGTAGTCTTGCAACATGGTAACGATGAGTTAGCAACATGCCTTAC
AAGGAGAGAAAAAGCACCGTGCATGCCGATTGGTGGAAGTAAGGTGGTACGATCGTGCCTTATTAGGAAG
GCAACAGACGGGTCTGACATGGATTGGACGAACCACTGAATTGCCGCATTGCAGAGATATTGTATTTAAG
TGCCTAGCTCGATACATAAACGGGTCTCTCTGGTTAGACCAGATCTGAGCCTGGGAGCTCTCTGGCTAAC
TAGGGAACCCACTGCTTAAGCCTCAATAAAGCTTGCCTTGAGTGCTTCAAGTAGTGTGTGCCCGTCTGTT
GTGTGACTCTGGTAACTAGAGATCCCTCAGACCCTTTTAGTCAGTGTGGAAAATCTCTAGCAGTGGCGCC
CGAACAGGGACTTGAAAGCGAAAGGGAAACCAGAGGAGCTCTCTCGACGCAGGACTCGGCTTGCTGAAGC
GCGCACGGCAAGAGGCGAGGGGCGGCGACTGGTGAGTACGCCAAAAATTTTGACTAGCGGAGGCTAGAAG
GAGAGAGATGGGTGCGAGAGCGTCAGTATTAAGCGGGGGAGAATTAGATCGCGATGGGAAAAAATTCGGT
TAAGGCCAGGGGGAAAGAAAAAATATAAATTAAAACATATAGTATGGGCAAGCAGGGAGCTAGAACGATT
CGCAGTTAATCCTGGCCTGTTAGAAACATCAGAAGGCTGTAGACAAATACTGGGACAGCTACAACCATCC
CTTCAGACAGGATCAGAAGAACTTAGATCATTATATAATACAGTAGCAACCCTCTATTGTGTGCATCAAA
GGATAGAGATAAAAGACACCAAGGAAGCTTTAGACAAGATAGAGGAAGAGCAAAACAAAAGTAAGACCAC
CGCACAGCAAGCGGCCGCTGATCTTCAGACCTGGAGGAGGAGATATGAGGGACAATTGGAGAAGTGAATT
ATATAAATATAAAGTAGTAAAAATTGAACCATTAGGAGTAGCACCCACCAAGGCAAAGAGAAGAGTGGTG
CAGAGAGAAAAAAGAGCAGTGGGAATAGGAGCTTTGTTCCTTGGGTTCTTGGGAGCAGCAGGAAGCACTA
TGGGCGCAGCGTCAATGACGCTGACGGTACAGGCCAGACAATTATTGTCTGGTATAGTGCAGCAGCAGAA
CAATTTGCTGAGGGCTATTGAGGCGCAACAGCATCTGTTGCAACTCACAGTCTGGGGCATCAAGCAGCTC
CAGGCAAGAATCCTGGCTGTGGAAAGATACCTAAAGGATCAACAGCTCCTGGGGATTTGGGGTTGCTCTG
GAAAACTCATTTGCACCACTGCTGTGCCTTGGAATGCTAGTTGGAGTAATAAATCTCTGGAACAGATTTG
GAATCACACGACCTGGATGGAGTGGGACAGAGAAATTAACAATTACACAAGCTTAATACACTCCTTAATT
GAAGAATCGCAAAACCAGCAAGAAAAGAATGAACAAGAATTATTGGAATTAGATAAATGGGCAAGTTTGT
GGAATTGGTTTAACATAACAAATTGGCTGTGGTATATAAAATTATTCATAATGATAGTAGGAGGCTTGGT
AGGTTTAAGAATAGTTTTTGCTGTACTTTCTATAGTGAATAGAGTTAGGCAGGGATATTCACCATTATCG
TTTCAGACCCACCTCCCAACCCCGAGGGGACCCATGCATTGCATCTCAATTAGTCAGCAACCAGGTGTGG
AAAGTCCCCAGGCTCCCCAGCAGGCAGAAGTATGCAAAGCATGCGTCTCAATTAGTCAGCAACCATAGTC
CCGCCCCTAACTCCGCCCATCCCGCCCCTAACTCCGCCCAGTTCCGCCCATTCTCCGCCCCATGGCTGAC
TAATTTTTTTTATTTATGCAGAGGCCGAGGCCGCCTCGGCCTCTGAGCTATTCCAGAAGTAGTGAGGAGG
CTTTTTTGGAGGCCTAGGCTTTTGCAAAAAGCTTTCTAGAGGTACCACCGGAGCTTACCATGACCGAGTA
CAAGCCCACGGTGCGCCTCGCCACCCGCGACGACGTCCCCAGGGCCGTACGCACCCTCGCCGCCGCGTTC
GCCGACTACCCCGCCACGCGCCACACCGTCGATCCGGACCGCCACATCGAGCGGGTCACCGAGCTGCAAG
AACTCTTCCTCACGCGCGTCGGGCTCGACATCGGCAAGGTGTGGGTCGCGGACGACGGCGCCGCCGTGGC
GGTCTGGACCACGCCGGAGAGCGTCGAAGCGGGGGCGGTGTTCGCCGAGATCGGCCCGCGCATGGCCGAG
TTGAGCGGTTCCCGGCTGGCCGCGCAGCAACAGATGGAAGGCCTCCTGGCGCCGCACCGGCCCAAGGAGC
CCGCGTGGTTCCTGGCCACCGTCGGCGTCTCGCCCGACCACCAGGGCAAGGGTCTGGGCAGCGCCGTCGT
GCTCCCCGGAGTGGAGGCGGCCGAGCGCGCCGGGGTGCCCGCCTTCCTGGAGACCTCCGCGCCCCGCAAC
CTCCCCTTCTACGAGCGGCTCGGCTTCACCGTCACCGCCGACGTCGAGGTGCCCGAAGGACCGCGCACCT
GGTGCATGACCCGCAAGCCCGGTGCCAGTTAACGAATTCTAGATCTTGAGACAAATGGCAGTATTCATCC
ACAATTTTAAAAGAAAAGGGGGGATTGGGGGGTACAGTGCAGGGGAAAGAATAGTAGACATAATAGCAAC
AGACATACAAACTAAAGAATTACAAAAACAAATTACAAAAATTCAAAATTTTCGGGTTTATTACAGGGAC
AGCAGAGATCCACTTTGGCGCCGGCTCGAGGCCTGCAGGTGCAAAGATGGATAAAGTTTTAAACAGAGAG
GAATCTTTGCAGCTAATGGACCTTCTAGGTCTTGAAAGGAGTGGGAATTGGCTCCGGTGCCCGTCAGTGG
GCAGAGCGCACATCGCCCACAGTCCCCGAGAAGTTGGGGGGAGGGGTCGGCAATTGAACCGGTGCCTAGA
GAAGGTGGCGCGGGGTAAACTGGGAAAGTGATGTCGTGTACTGGCTCCGCCTTTTTCCCGAGGGTGGGGG
AGAACCGTATATAAGTGCAGTAGTCGCCGTGAACGTTCTTTTTCGCAACGGGTTTGCCGCCAGAACACAG
GTAAGTGCCGTGTGTGGTTCCCGCGGGCCTGGCCTCTTTACGGGTTATGGCCCTTGCGTGCCTTGAATTA
CTTCCACCTGGCTGCAGTACGTGATTCTTGATCCCGAGCTTCGGGTTGGAAGTGGGTGGGAGAGTTCGAG
GCCTTGCGCTTAAGGAGCCCCTTCGCCTCGTGCTTGAGTTGAGGCCTGGCCTGGGCGCTGGGGCCGCCGC
GTGCGAATCTGGTGGCACCTTCGCGCCTGTCTCGCTGCTTTCGATAAGTCTCTAGCCATTTAAAATTTTT
GATGACCTGCTGCGACGCTTTTTTTCTGGCAAGATAGTCTTGTAAATGCGGGCCAAGATCTGCACACTGG
TATTTCGGTTTTTGGGGCCGCGGGCGGCGACGGGGCCCGTGCGTCCCAGCGCACATGTTCGGCGAGGCGG
GGCCTGCGAGCGCGGCCACCGAGAATCGGACGGGGGTAGTCTCAAGCTGGCCGGCCTGCTCTGGTGCCTG
GCCTCGCGCCGCCGTGTATCGCCCCGCCCTGGGCGGCAAGGCTGGCCCGGTCGGCACCAGTTGCGTGAGC
GGAAAGATGGCCGCTTCCCGGCCCTGCTGCAGGGAGCTCAAAATGGAGGACGCGGCGCTCGGGAGAGCGG
GCGGGTGAGTCACCCACACAAAGGAAAAGGGCCTTTCCGTCCTCAGCCGTCGCTTCATGTGACTCCACGG
AGTACCGGGCGCCGTCCAGGCACCTCGATTAGTTCTCGAGCTTTTGGAGTACGTCGTCTTTAGGTTGGGG
GGAGGGGTTTTATGCGATGGAGTTTCCCCACACTGAGTGGGTGGAGACTGAAGTTAGGCCAGCTTGGCAC
TTGATGTAATTCTCCTTGGAATTTGCCCTTTTTGAGTTTGGATCTTGGTTCATTCTCAAGCCTCAGACAG
TGGTTCAAAGTTTTTTTCTTCCATTTCAGGTGTCGTGAGGCTAGCACCGCCACCATGACTCTGTTGACGT
TCAGGGATGTGGCCATAGAATTCTCCCTGGAGGAGTGGAAATGCCTGGACCTCGCTCAGCAGAATTTGTA
CAGGGATGTGATGTTGGAGAACTACAGAAACTTGTTCTCCGTTGGTCTCACTGTCTGTAAGCCAGGCCTG
ATCACCTGCCTGGAGCAACGAAAAGAGCCCTGGAATGTGAAGAGACAGGAGGCAGCAGACGGACATCCAG
AGATGGGATTTCACCATGCTACTCAGGCTTGTCTTGAACTCCTGGGCTCAAGCGATCTGCCTGCCTCAGC
CTCCCAAAGTGCTGGGATTACAGGTGTGAACCACCGTGCCCAGCCAGGCCTCAATGTTTCTGTGGACAAA
TTCACTGCTATGTCTTCTCATTTTACCCAAGACCTTCTGCCAGAGCAGGGCATACAAGATGCATTCCCAA
AAAGAATACTGAGAGGATATGGAAATTGTGGCCTTGATAATTTATATTTAAGGAAAGACTGGGAAAGTTT
AGATGAGTGTAAGTTGCAAAAAGATTATAATGGACTTAACCAATGTTCATCAACTACCCATAGCAAAATC
TTTCAATATAATAAATATGTTAAAATCTTTGATAACTTTTCAAATTTACATAGACGTAATATAAGTAATA
CTGGAGAGAAACCTTTCAAATGTCAAGAATGTGGCAAATCCTTTCAAATGCTCTCATTCCTAACTGAACA
TCAGAAAATTCACACTGGAAAAAAATTCCAAAAATGTGGAGAATGTGGCAAAACCTTTATCCAGTGCTCA
CACTTTACTGAACCTGAGAACATTGACACTGGAGAGAAACCTTACAAGTGTCAAGAATGTAACAACGTCA
TTAAAACTTGCTCAGTCCTTACTAAAAATAGAATTTATGCCGGAGGGGAACATTACAGATGTGAAGAATT
TGGCAAAGTATTTAACCAGTGCTCCCACCTTACTGAACATGAGCATGGTACTGAGGAAAAACCCTGCAAA
TATGAAGAGTGCAGCAGTGTCTTTATCTCTTGCTCAAGCCTTTCTAATCAACAGATGATTCTTGCTGGAG
AGAAGCTCTCCAAATGTGAAACATGGTACAAAGGTTTTAACCACAGCCCAAATCCTTCCAAACACCAGAG
AAATGAGATTGGAGGGAAACCTTTCAAATGTGAGGAATGTGACAGCATCTTCAAGTGGTTCTCAGACCTT
ACTAAACATAAGAGAATTCACACTGGTGAGAAACCATACAAATGTGACGAATGTGGGAAAGCCTATACAC
AGTCCTCACACCTCAGTGAACACAGGAGGATTCACACCGGAGAGAAACCCTACCAATGTGAAGAATGTGG
GAAGGTCTTCAGAACTTGCTCAAGCCTTTCTAACCATAAGAGAACTCATTCTGAAGAAAAACCCTACACG
TGTGAAGAATGTGGCAACATCTTTAAGCAGTTATCAGACCTCACTAAGCATAAGAAAACCCATACTGGAG
AGAAGCCCTACAAATGTGACGAATGTGGAAAAAACTTTACCCAGTCCTCCAACCTTATTGTACATAAGAG
AATTCATACTGGAGAGAAACCCTACAAGTGTGAAGAATGTGGCAGAGTCTTCATGTGGTTCTCAGACATT
ACCAAACATAAGAAAACCCATACTGGAGAGAAACCCTACAAATGTGACGAATGTGGAAAAAACTTTACCC
AGTCCTCAAACCTTATTGTACATAAGAGAATTCATACTGGAGAGAAACCCTACAAGTGTGAAAAGTGTGG
CAAAGCCTTCACCCAGTTCTCACACCTGACTGTACATGAAAGCATTCATACTTAGTAATGAACTAGTCCG
TAACTTGAAAGTATTTCGATTTCTTGGCTTTATATATCTTGTGGAAAGGACGATTAGACCATGGTCTTGA
AGTCATAACGCGTTAAGTCGACAATCAACCTCTGGATTACAAAATTTGTGAAAGATTGACTGGTATTCTT
AACTATGTTGCTCCTTTTACGCTATGTGGATACGCTGCTTTAATGCCTTTGTATCATGCTATTGCTTCCC
GTATGGCTTTCATTTTCTCCTCCTTGTATAAATCCTGGTTGCTGTCTCTTTATGAGGAGTTGTGGCCCGT
TGTCAGGCAACGTGGCGTGGTGTGCACTGTGTTTGCTGACGCAACCCCCACTGGTTGGGGCATTGCCACC
ACCTGTCAGCTCCTTTCCGGGACTTTCGCTTTCCCCCTCCCTATTGCCACGGCGGAACTCATCGCCGCCT
GCCTTGCCCGCTGCTGGACAGGGGCTCGGCTGTTGGGCACTGACAATTCCGTGGTGTTGTCGGGGAAATC
ATCGTCCTTTCCTTGGCTGCTCGCCTGTGTTGCCACCTGGATTCTGCGCGGGACGTCCTTCTGCTACGTC
CCTTCGGCCCTCAATCCAGCGGACCTTCCTTCCCGCGGCCTGCTGCCGGCTCTGCGGCCTCTTCCGCGTC
TTCGCCTTCGCCCTCAGACGAGTCGGATCTCCCTTTGGGCCGCCTCCCCGCGTCGACTTTAAGACCAATG
ACTTACAAGGCAGCTGTAGATCTTAGCCACTTTTTAAAAGAAAAGGGGGGACTGGAAGGGCTAATTCACT
CCCAACGAAGACAAGATCTGCTTTTTGCTTGTACTGGGTCTCTCTGGTTAGACCAGATCTGAGCCTGGGA
GCTCTCTGGCTAACTAGGGAACCCACTGCTTAAGCCTCAATAAAGCTTGCCTTGAGTGCTTCAAGTAGTG
TGTGCCCGTCTGTTGTGTGACTCTGGTAACTAGAGATCCCTCAGACCCTTTTAGTCAGTGTGGAAAATCT
CTAGCAGTACGTATAGTAGTTCATGTCATCTTATTATTCAGTATTTATAACTTGCAAAGAAATGAATATC
AGAGAGTGAGAGGAACTTGTTTATTGCAGCTTATAATGGTTACAAATAAAGCAATAGCATCACAAATTTC
ACAAATAAAGCATTTTTTTCACTGCATTCTAGTTGTGGTTTGTCCAAACTCATCAATGTATCTTATCATG
TCTGGCTCTAGCTATCCCGCCCCTAACTCCGCCCATCCCGCCCCTAACTCCGCCCAGTTCCGCCCATTCT
CCGCCCCATGGCTGACTAATTTTTTTTATTTATGCAGAGGCCGAGGCCGCCTCGGCCTCTGAGCTATTCC
AGAAGTAGTGAGGAGGCTTTTTTGGAGGCCTAGGGACGTACCCAATTCGCCCTATAGTGAGTCGTATTAC
GCGCGCTCACTGGCCGTCGTTTTACAACGTCGTGACTGGGAAAACCCTGGCGTTACCCAACTTAATCGCC
TTGCAGCACATCCCCCTTTCGCCAGCTGGCGTAATAGCGAAGAGGCCCGCACCGATCGCCCTTCCCAACA
GTTGCGCAGCCTGAATGGCGAATGGG
[124 nt withheld, positions 7517-7640]
C
[91 nt withheld, positions 7642-7732]
A
[49 nt withheld, positions 7734-7782]
CCTTTGACGTTGGAGTCCACGTTCTTT
[37 nt withheld, positions 7810-7846]
ACCCTATCTCGGTCTATTCTTTTGATTTATAAGGGATTTTGCCGATTTCGGCCTATTGGTTAAAAAATGA
GCTGATTTAACAAAAATTTAACGCGAATTTTAACAAAATATTAACGCTTACAATTTAGGTGGCACTTTTC
GGGGAAATGTGCGCGGAACCCCTATTTGTTTATTTTTCTAAATACATTCAAATATGTATCCGCTCATGAG
ACAATAACCCTGATAAATGCTTCAATAATATTGAAAAAGGAAGAGTATGAGTATTCAACATTTCCGTGTC
GCCCTTATTCCCTTTTTTGCGGCATTTTGCCTTCCTGTTTTTGCTCACCCAGAAACGCTGGTGAAAGTAA
AAGATGCTGAAGATCAGTTGGGTGCACGAGTGGGTTACATCGAACTGGATCTCAACAGCGGTAAGATCCT
TGAGAGTTTTCGCCCCGAAGAACGTTTTCCAATGATGAGCACTTTTAAAGTTCTGCTATGTGGCGCGGTA
TTATCCCGTATTGACGCCGGGCAAGAGCAACTCGGTCGCCGCATACACTATTCTCAGAATGACTTGGTTG
AGTACTCACCAGTCACAGAAAAGCATCTTACGGATGGCATGACAGTAAGAGAATTATGCAGTGCTGCCAT
AACCATGAGTGATAACACTGCGGCCAACTTACTTCTGACAACGATCGGAGGACCGAAGGAGCTAACCGCT
TTTTTGCACAACATGGGGGATCATGTAACTCGCCTTGATCGTTGGGAACCGGAGCTGAATGAAGCCATAC
CAAACGACGAGCGTGACACCACGATGCCTGTAGCAATGGCAACAACGTTGCGCAAACTATTAACTGGCGA
ACTACTTACTCTAGCTTCCCGGCAACAATTAATAGACTGGATGGAGGCGGATAAAGTTGCAGGACCACTT
CTGCGCTCGGCCCTTCCGGCTGGCTGGTTTATTGCTGATAAATCTGGAGCCGGTGAGCGTGGGTCTCGCG
GTATCATTGCAGCACTGGGGCCAGATGGTAAGCCCTCCCGTATCGTAGTTATCTACACGACGGGGAGTCA
GGCAACTATGGATGAACGAAATAGACAGATCGCTGAGATAGGTGCCTCACTGATTAAGCATTGGTAACTG
TCAGACCAAGTTTACTCATATATACTTTAGATTGATTTAAAACTTCATTTTTAATTTAAAAGGATCTAGG
TGAAGATCCTTTTTGATAATCTCATGACCAAAATCCCTTAACGTGAGTTTTCGTTCCACTGAGCGTCAGA
CCCCGTAGAAAAGATCAAAGGATCTTCTTGAGATCCTTTTTTTCTGCGCGTAATCTGCTGCTTGCAAACA
AAAAAACCACCGCTACCAGCGGTGGTTTGTTTGCCGGATCAAGAGCTACCAACTCTTTTTCCGAAGGTAA
CTGGCTTCAGCAGAGCGCAGATACCAAATACTGTTCTTCTAGTGTAGCCGTAGTTAGGCCACCACTTCAA
GAACTCTGTAGCACCGCCTACATACCTCGCTCTGCTAATCCTGTTACCAGTGGCTGCTGCCAGTGGCGAT
AAGTCGTGTCTTACCGGGTTGGACTCAAGACGATAGTTACCGGATAAGGCGCAGCGGTCGGGCTGAACGG
GGGGTTCGTGCACACAGCCCAGCTTGGAGCGAACGACCTACACCGAACTGAGATACCTACAGCGTGAGCT
ATGAGAAAGCGCCACGCTTCCCGAAGGGAGAAAGGCGGACAGGTATCCGGTAAGCGGCAGGGTCGGAACA
GGAGAGCGCACGAGGGAGCTTCCAGGGGGAAACGCCTGGTATCTTTATAGTCCTGTCGGGTTTCGCCACC
TCTGACTTGAGCGTCGATTTTTGTGATGCTCGTCAGGGGGGCGGAGCCTATGGAAAAACGCCAGCAACGC
GGCCTTTTTACGGTTCCTGGCCTTTTGCTGGCCTTTTGCTCACATGTTCTTTCCTGCGTTATCCCCTGAT
TCTGTGGATAACCGTATTACCGCCTTTGAGTGAGCTGATACCGCTCGCCGCAGCCGAACGACCGAGCGCA
GCGAGTCAGTGAGCGAGGAAGCGGAAGAGCGCCCAATACGCAAACCGCCTCTCCCCGCGCGTTGGCCGAT
TCATTAATGCAGCTGGCACGACAGGTTTCCCGACTGGAAAGCGGGCAGTGAGCGCAACGCAATTAATGTG
AGTTAGCTCACTCATTAGGCACCCCAGGCTTTACACTTTATGCTTCCGGCTCGTATGTTGTGTGGAATTG
TGAGCGGATAACAATTTCACACAGGAAACAGCTATGACCATGATTACGCCAAGCGCGCAATTAACCCTCA
CTAAAGGGAACAAAAGCTGGAGCTGCAAGC
