>Addgene plasmid #143136 | TFORF1595 | depositor partial sequence | sequence record 281546 | Insert
ACCGCCACCATGACTCTGTTGACGTTCAGGGATGTGGCCATAGAATTCTCCCTGGAGGAGTGGAAATGCC
TGGACCTCGCTCAGCAGAATTTGTACAGGGATGTGATGTTGGAGAACTACAGAAACTTGTTCTCCGTTGG
TCTCACTGTCTGTAAGCCAGGCCTGATCACCTGCCTGGAGCAACGAAAAGAGCCCTGGAATGTGAAGAGA
CAGGAGGCAGCAGACGGACATCCAGAGATGGGATTTCACCATGCTACTCAGGCTTGTCTTGAACTCCTGG
GCTCAAGCGATCTGCCTGCCTCAGCCTCCCAAAGTGCTGGGATTACAGGTGTGAACCACCGTGCCCAGCC
AGGCCTCAATGTTTCTGTGGACAAATTCACTGCTATGTCTTCTCATTTTACCCAAGACCTTCTGCCAGAG
CAGGGCATACAAGATGCATTCCCAAAAAGAATACTGAGAGGATATGGAAATTGTGGCCTTGATAATTTAT
ATTTAAGGAAAGACTGGGAAAGTTTAGATGAGTGTAAGTTGCAAAAAGATTATAATGGACTTAACCAATG
TTCATCAACTACCCATAGCAAAATCTTTCAATATAATAAATATGTTAAAATCTTTGATAACTTTTCAAAT
TTACATAGACGTAATATAAGTAATACTGGAGAGAAACCTTTCAAATGTCAAGAATGTGGCAAATCCTTTC
AAATGCTCTCATTCCTAACTGAACATCAGAAAATTCACACTGGAAAAAAATTCCAAAAATGTGGAGAATG
TGGCAAAACCTTTATCCAGTGCTCACACTTTACTGAACCTGAGAACATTGACACTGGAGAGAAACCTTAC
AAGTGTCAAGAATGTAACAACGTCATTAAAACTTGCTCAGTCCTTACTAAAAATAGAATTTATGCCGGAG
GGGAACATTACAGATGTGAAGAATTTGGCAAAGTATTTAACCAGTGCTCCCACCTTACTGAACATGAGCA
TGGTACTGAGGAAAAACCCTGCAAATATGAAGAGTGCAGCAGTGTCTTTATCTCTTGCTCAAGCCTTTCT
AATCAACAGATGATTCTTGCTGGAGAGAAGCTCTCCAAATGTGAAACATGGTACAAAGGTTTTAACCACA
GCCCAAATCCTTCCAAACACCAGAGAAATGAGATTGGAGGGAAACCTTTCAAATGTGAGGAATGTGACAG
CATCTTCAAGTGGTTCTCAGACCTTACTAAACATAAGAGAATTCACACTGGTGAGAAACCATACAAATGT
GACGAATGTGGGAAAGCCTATACACAGTCCTCACACCTCAGTGAACACAGGAGGATTCACACCGGAGAGA
AACCCTACCAATGTGAAGAATGTGGGAAGGTCTTCAGAACTTGCTCAAGCCTTTCTAACCATAAGAGAAC
TCATTCTGAAGAAAAACCCTACACGTGTGAAGAATGTGGCAACATCTTTAAGCAGTTATCAGACCTCACT
AAGCATAAGAAAACCCATACTGGAGAGAAGCCCTACAAATGTGACGAATGTGGAAAAAACTTTACCCAGT
CCTCCAACCTTATTGTACATAAGAGAATTCATACTGGAGAGAAACCCTACAAGTGTGAAGAATGTGGCAG
AGTCTTCATGTGGTTCTCAGACATTACCAAACATAAGAAAACCCATACTGGAGAGAAACCCTACAAATGT
GACGAATGTGGAAAAAACTTTACCCAGTCCTCAAACCTTATTGTACATAAGAGAATTCATACTGGAGAGA
AACCCTACAAGTGTGAAAAGTGTGGCAAAGCCTTCACCCAGTTCTCACACCTGACTGTACATGAAAGCAT
TCATACTTAGTAATGAACTAGTCCGTAACTTGAAAGTATTTCGATTTCTTGGCTTTATATATCTTGTGGA
AAGGACGATTAGACCATGGTCTTGAAGTCATA
