>Addgene plasmid #143136 | TFORF1595 | depositor partial sequence | sequence record 281547 | Barcode
TTAGACCATGGTCTTGAAGTCATA
